>Addgene plasmid #215946 | AA246 | addgene full sequence | sequence record 431539 | Addgene NGS Result
TCGCGCGTTTCGGTGATGACGGTGAAAACCTCTGACACATGCAGCTCCCGGAGACGGTCACAGCTTGTCT
GTAAGCGGATGCCGGGAGCAGACAAGCCCGTCAGGGCGCGTCAGCGGGTGTTGGCGGGTGTCGGGGCTGG
CTTAACTATGCGGCATCAGAGCAGATTGTACTGAGAGTGCACCATATGCGGTGTGAAATACCGCACAGAT
GCGTAAGGAGAAAATACCGCATCAGGCGCCATTCGCCATTCAGGCTGCGCAACTGTTGGGAAGGGCGATC
GGTGCGGGCCTCTTCGCTATTACGCCAGCTGGCGAAAGGGGGATGTGCTGCAAGGCGATTAAGTTGGGTA
ACGCCAGGGTTTTCCCAGTCACGACGTTGTAAAACGACGGCCAGAGAATTCGAGCTCGGTACCTCGCGAA
TACATCTAGATGAAGACGTCAGAGAGGGCCTATTTCCCATGATTCCTTCATATTTGCATATACGATACAA
GGCTGTTAGAGAGATAATTAGAATTAATTTGACTGTAAACACAAAGATATTAGTACAAAATACGTGACGT
AGAAAGTAATAATTTCTTGGGTAGTTTGCAGTTTTAAAATTATGTTTTAAAATGGACTATCATATGCTTA
CCGTAACTTGAAAGTATTTCGATTTCTTGGCTTTATATATCTTGTGGAAAGGACGAAACACCGTTGTGCC
TGCCGGCCGTGTGGTTTAAGAGCTATGCTGGAAACAGCATAGCAAGTTTAAATAAGGCTAGTCCGTTATC
AACTTGAAAAAGTGGCACCGAGTCGGTGCTTTTTTGAACACGCGTCTTCATCGGATCCCGGGCCCGTCGA
CTGCAGAGGCCTGCATGCAAGCTTGGTGTAATCATGGTCATAGCTGTTTCCTGTGTGAAATTGTTATCCG
CTCACAATTCCACACAACATACGAGCCGGAAGCATAAAGTGTAAAGCCTGGGGTGCCTAATGAGTGAGCT
AACTCACATTAATTGCGTTGCGCTCACTGCCCGCTTTCCAGTCGGGAAACCTGTCGTGCCAGCTGCATTA
ATGAATCGGCCAACGCGCGGGGAGAGGCGGTTTGCGTATTGGGCGCTCTTCCGCTTCCTCGCTCACTGAC
TCGCTGCGCTCGGTCGTTCGGCTGCGGCGAGCGGTATCAGCTCACTCAAAGGCGGTAATACGGTTATCCA
CAGAATCAGGGGATAACGCAGGAAAGAACATGTGAGCAAAAGGCCAGCAAAAGGCCAGGAACCGTAAAAA
GGCCGCGTTGCTGGCGTTTTTCCATAGGCTCCGCCCCCCTGACGAGCATCACAAAAATCGACGCTCAAGT
CAGAGGTGGCGAAACCCGACAGGACTATAAAGATACCAGGCGTTTCCCCCTGGAAGCTCCCTCGTGCGCT
CTCCTGTTCCGACCCTGCCGCTTACCGGATACCTGTCCGCCTTTCTCCCTTCGGGAAGCGTGGCGCTTTC
TCATAGCTCACGCTGTAGGTATCTCAGTTCGGTGTAGGTCGTTCGCTCCAAGCTGGGCTGTGTGCACGAA
CCCCCCGTTCAGCCCGACCGCTGCGCCTTATCCGGTAACTATCGTCTTGAGTCCAACCCGGTAAGACACG
ACTTATCGCCACTGGCAGCAGCCACTGGTAACAGGATTAGCAGAGCGAGGTATGTAGGCGGTGCTACAGA
GTTCTTGAAGTGGTGGCCTAACTACGGCTACACTAGAAGAACAGTATTTGGTATCTGCGCTCTGCTGAAG
CCAGTTACCTTCGGAAAAAGAGTTGGTAGCTCTTGATCCGGCAAACAAACCACCGCTGGTAGCGGTGGTT
TTTTTGTTTGCAAGCAGCAGATTACGCGCAGAAAAAAAGGATCTCAAGAAGATCCTTTGATCTTTTCTAC
GGGGTCTGACGCTCAGTGGAACGAAAACTCACGTTAAGGGATTTTGGTCATGAGATTATCAAAAAGGATC
TTCACCTAGATCCTTTTAAATTAAAAATGAAGTTTTAAATCAAGCCCAATCTGAATAATGTTACAACCAA
TTAACCAATTCTGATTAGAAAAACTCATCGAGCATCAAATGAAACTGCAATTTATTCATATCAGGATTAT
CAATACCATATTTTTGAAAAAGCCGTTTCTGTAATGAAGGAGAAAACTCACCGAGGCAGTTCCATAGGAT
GGCAAGATCCTGGTATCGGTCTGCGATTCCGACTCGTCCAACATCAATACAACCTATTAATTTCCCCTCG
TCAAAAATAAGGTTATCAAGTGAGAAATCACCATGAGTGACGACTGAATCCGGTGAGAATGGCAAAAGTT
TATGCATTTCTTTCCAGACTTGTTCAACAGGCCAGCCATTACGCTCGTCATCAAAATCACTCGCATCAAC
CAAACCGTTATTCATTCGTGATTGCGCCTGAGCGAGACGAAATACGCGATCGCTGTTAAAAGGACAATTA
CAAACAGGAATCGAATGCAACCGGCGCAGGAACACTGCCAGCGCATCAACAATATTTTCACCTGAATCAG
GATATTCTTCTAATACCTGGAATGCTGTTTTTCCGGGGATCGCAGTGGTGAGTAACCATGCATCATCAGG
AGTACGGATAAAATGCTTGATGGTCGGAAGAGGCATAAATTCCGTCAGCCAGTTTAGTCTGACCATCTCA
TCTGTAACATCATTGGCAACGCTACCTTTGCCATGTTTCAGAAACAACTCTGGCGCATCGGGCTTCCCAT
ACAAGCGATAGATTGTCGCACCTGATTGCCCGACATTATCGCGAGCCCATTTATACCCATATAAATCAGC
ATCCATGTTGGAATTTAATCGCGGCCTCGACGTTTCCCGTTGAATATGGCTCATAACACCCCTTGTATTA
CTGTTTATGTAAGCAGACAGTTTTATTGTTCATGATGATATATTTTTATCTTGTGCAATGTAACATCAGA
GATTTTGAGACACGGGCCAGAGCTGCA
Features (pLannotate 1.2.2; 11 found; start..end, strand, type, name):
    137..236     +  misc_feature   bom (fragment): basis of mobility region from pBR322
    242..399     -  CDS            lacZα (fragment): LacZα fragment of β-galactosidase; lacZ fragment
    444..684     +  promoter       U6 promoter: RNA polymerase III promoter for human U6 snRNA
    732..799     +  misc_RNA       tracrRNA (fragment): trans-activating CRISPR RNA for the Streptococcus pyogenes CRISPR/Cas9 system
    901..917     -  protein_bind   lac operator: The lac repressor binds to the lac operator to inhibit transcription in E. coli. This inhibition can be relieved by adding lactose or isopropyl-β-D-thiogalactopyranoside (IPTG). lac repressor encoded by lacI
    925..955     -  promoter       lac promoter: promoter for the E. coli lac operon
    970..991     -  protein_bind   CAP binding site: CAP binding activates transcription in the presence of cAMP. E. coli catabolite activator protein
   1004..1096    -  CDS            lacI (fragment): lac repressor; lacI; The lac repressor binds to the lac operator to inhibit transcription in E. coli. This inhibition can be relieved by adding lactose or isopropyl-β-D-thiogalactopyranoside (IPTG).
   1279..1867    -  rep_origin     ori: high-copy-number ColE1/pMB1/pBR322/pUC origin of replication
   2045..2854    -  CDS            KanR: aminoglycoside phosphotransferase; aph(3')-Ia; confers resistance to kanamycin in bacteria or G418 (Geneticin®) in eukaryotes
   2961..35      +  CDS            rop (fragment) (across the origin): Rop protein, which maintains plasmids at low copy number; rop
