[The description below was written by a language model from this plasmid's Addgene catalogue record and pLannotate feature annotations shown in this document.]
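Description:
AA246 is a small (about 3 kb) donor plasmid from the Fragmid modular cloning toolkit, in which standardized sequence "fragments" are held in simple bacterial carriers and later combined into complete CRISPR vectors. It is built on pUC57-Kan and is not itself a delivery or expression vector for mammalian cells. It replicates in E. coli from a high-copy ColE1/pUC-type origin and is selected with kanamycin through an aminoglycoside phosphotransferase gene. The remaining annotated elements are remnants of the cloning backbone rather than functional parts of the payload: partial lacZα, the lac promoter, operator and CAP site, and short lacI, rop and bom fragments.

The payload occupies the guide cassette position of the toolkit. A human U6 RNA polymerase III promoter (U6_v1) drives a single guide RNA composed of a 20-nucleotide spacer directed against CD55 (sgCD55_v1), joined to a Streptococcus pyogenes tracrRNA-derived scaffold (trRNA_v4). The feature table annotates the promoter and the scaffold, and the spacer would lie in the unannotated gap between them. The species field refers to the SpCas9 system with which the guide is compatible, not to the target gene. No Cas protein is encoded, so the nuclease or effector must come from other fragments in the assembled vector or from the recipient cells.

The stated purpose is guide expression as a positive control against a cell surface target. Because CD55 is displayed on the cell surface, changes in its level can in principle be read out by antibody staining, which makes the module a convenient benchmark for CRISPR technologies. The record does not state the assembly method or the sites flanking the fragment.
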