Addgene plasmid #215946: AA246
Purpose: Fragmid fragment: (guide cassette) guide expression; positive control cell surface
Depositing lab: John Doench. Depositing organization: Broad Institute. Publication: Modular vector assembly enables rapid assessment of emerging CRISPR technologies. McGee AV, Liu YV, Griffith AL, Szegletes ZM, Wen B, Kraus C, Miller NW, Steger RJ, Escude Velasco B, Bosch JA, Zirin JD, Viswanatha R, Sontheimer EJ, Goodale A, Greene MA, Green TM, Doench JG. Cell Genom. 2024 Mar 13;4(3):100519. doi: 10.1016/j.xgen.2024.100519. PubMed 38484704.
Backbone
  Vector backbone: pUC57-Kan
  Vector type: CRISPR ; Fragment
Growth in bacteria
  Bacterial resistance: Kanamycin, 50 μg/mL
  Growth temperature: 37°C
  Growth strain: DH5alpha
  Copy number: Unknown
Gene/Insert
  Gene/Insert name: U6_v1; sgCD55_v1 [Sp]; trRNA_v4 [Sp]
  gRNA/shRNA sequence: TTGTGCCTGCCGGCCGTGTG
  Species: Streptococcus pyogenes
  Cloning method: Unknown
Resource information
  A portion of this plasmid was derived from a plasmid made by: Genscript ID: U024JHB230-75
Terms and licenses: Academic/Nonprofit Terms; Industry Terms: Not Available to Industry
Depositor comments: Please visit https://www.biorxiv.org/content/10.1101/2023.10.25.564061v1 for bioRxiv preprint.
How to cite: AA246 was a gift from John Doench (Addgene plasmid # 215946 ; http://n2t.net/addgene:215946 ; RRID:Addgene_215946)
